Addgene plasmid #52635: LeGO-hEµMAR-iG2
Purpose: 3rd generation lentiviral vector for enhanced transgene and eGFP-coexpression in primary B cells and B-cell lines
Depositing lab: Boris Fehse. Depositing organization: Universitaetsklinikum Hamburg-Eppendorf. Publication: Efficient lentiviral transduction and transgene expression in primary human B cells. Mock U, Thiele R, Uhde A, Fehse B, Horn S. Hum Gene Ther Methods. 2012 Dec;23(6):408-15. doi: 10.1089/hgtb.2012.160. PubMed 23240650.
Backbone
  Vector backbone: LeGO
  Backbone size w/o insert (bp): 7416
  Total vector size (bp): 8852
  Modifications to backbone: Insertion of hEµMAR-enhancer into SFFV-promoter
  Vector type: Mammalian Expression, Lentiviral
Growth in bacteria
  Bacterial resistance: Ampicillin, 100 μg/mL
  Growth temperature: 37°C
  Growth strain: Stbl3
  Growth instructions: any (like TOP10, XL10-Gold or Stbl)
  Copy number: High Copy
Gene/Insert
  Gene/Insert name: hEµMAR-SFFV; IRES-eGFP
Resource information
  A portion of this plasmid was derived from a plasmid made by: Primer-sequences for amplification of hEµMAR were kindly provided by X.M. Luo (California Institute of Technology, Pasadena, CA) and modified to clone into LeGO-iG2. The eGFP cDNA is from Clontech. The lenti backbone is a derivative of pLentiLox3.7 developed at the MIT (http://web.mit.edu/jacks-lab/protocols/pll37.htm).
Terms and licenses: Academic/Nonprofit Terms; Industry Terms: Not Available to Industry
How to cite: LeGO-hEµMAR-iG2 was a gift from Boris Fehse (Addgene plasmid # 52635 ; http://n2t.net/addgene:52635 ; RRID:Addgene_52635)
