[The description below was written by a language model from this plasmid's Addgene catalogue record and pLannotate feature annotations shown in this document.]
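Description:
LeGO-hEµMAR-iG2 is a third-generation HIV-1-based lentiviral expression vector of the LeGO series, itself derived from pLentiLox3.7. It is designed for strong transgene expression together with eGFP in primary B cells and B-cell lines. The 8,852 bp plasmid is maintained in E. coli at high copy through a ColE1/pUC-type origin and selected with ampicillin via the β-lactamase gene. Viral genomic RNA is transcribed in packaging cells from a CMV enhancer/promoter fused to a truncated 5' LTR, which makes transcription Tat-independent. This is followed by the Ψ packaging signal with a partial gag segment, the Rev response element for nuclear export of the unspliced genome, and the cPPT/CTS element that aids nuclear import. A WPRE downstream of the cassette enhances transcript stability and expression. The 3' LTR region is annotated only as a nef fragment plus a truncated LTR, so the table does not explicitly label a self-inactivating deletion.

The internal expression unit is driven by the spleen focus-forming virus (SFFV) promoter, modified by insertion of the hEµMAR enhancer; the name suggests the human immunoglobulin heavy-chain Eµ enhancer with matrix attachment regions. This element is not annotated as such, but it probably lies in the unannotated stretch upstream of the SFFV promoter. Downstream of the promoter, an EMCV IRES links eGFP translation to the same transcript. A gene of interest cloned between the promoter and the IRES is therefore co-expressed with the fluorescent marker, which allows transduced cells to be tracked or sorted. No transgene is recorded in this plasmid, so it appears to be the empty cloning vector. Two loxP sites in the same orientation flank the promoter–IRES–eGFP cassette, permitting Cre-mediated excision after integration.
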