Features (pLannotate 1.2.2; 24 found; start..end, strand, type, name):
     31..83      -  misc_feature   bom (fragment): basis of mobility region from pBR322
    238..617     +  enhancer       CMV enhancer: human cytomegalovirus immediate early enhancer
    618..817     +  promoter       CMV promoter: human cytomegalovirus (CMV) immediate early promoter
    835..1015    +  LTR            5' LTR (truncated): truncated 5' long terminal repeat (LTR) from HIV-1
   1062..1187    +  misc_feature   HIV-1 Ψ: packaging signal of human immunodeficiency virus type 1
   1171..1509    +  CDS            HIV-1 gag (fragment): gag protein from human immunodeficiency virus 1; gag
   1686..1919    +  misc_feature   RRE: The Rev response element (RRE) of HIV-1 allows for Rev-dependent mRNA export from the nucleus to the cytoplasm.
   2296..2396    +  CDS            Rev (fragment): human immunodeficiency virus 1 (HIV-1) Rev protein; rev; enhances nuclear export of unspliced and incompletely spliced viral mRNAs
   2446..2563    +  misc_feature   cPPT/CTS: central polypurine tract and central termination sequence of HIV-1
   2621..2645    -  misc_feature   MCS (fragment): pBluescript multiple cloning site
   2680..2713    +  protein_bind   loxP: Cre-mediated recombination occurs in the 8-bp core sequence (GCATACAT). Cre recombinase
   2746..2779    +  LTR            3' LTR (ΔU3) (fragment): self-inactivating 3' long terminal repeat (LTR) from Moloney murine leukemia virus
   3810..4216    +  promoter       SFFV promoter: spleen focus-forming virus long terminal repeat (LTR) promoter
   4410..4872    +  misc_feature   IRES: internal ribosome entry site (IRES) of the encephalomyocarditis virus (EMCV)
   4886..5605    +  CDS            EGFP: the original enhanced GFP (Yang et al., 1996) mammalian codon-optimized
   5652..5685    +  protein_bind   loxP: Cre-mediated recombination occurs in the 8-bp core sequence (GCATACAT). Cre recombinase
   5718..5741    +  misc_feature   MCS (fragment): pBluescript multiple cloning site
   5741..6329    +  misc_feature   WPRE: woodchuck hepatitis virus posttranscriptional regulatory element
   6330..6349    +  misc_feature   MCS (fragment): pBluescript multiple cloning site
   6351..6851    +  CDS            nef (fragment): NEF_HV1LA - Experimental evidence at protein level: Swiss-Prot protein existence level 1. Extracellular Nef protein targets CD4(+) T-lymphocytes for apoptosis by interacting with CXCR4 surface receptors. From Human immunodeficiency virus type 1 group M subtype B (isolate Lai) (HIV-1).
   6858..7038    +  LTR            5' LTR (truncated): truncated 5' long terminal repeat (LTR) from HIV-1
   7100..7688    -  rep_origin     ori: high-copy-number ColE1/pMB1/pBR322/pUC origin of replication
   7859..8719    -  CDS            AmpR: β-lactamase; bla; confers resistance to ampicillin, carbenicillin, and related antibiotics
   8720..8824    -  promoter       AmpR promoter: bla
>Addgene plasmid #52635 | LeGO-hEµMAR-iG2 | depositor full sequence | sequence record 81801 | LeGO-hEµMAR-iG2 sequence 8852 bps
GTCGACGGATCGGGAGATCTCCCGATCCCCTATGGTGCACTCTCAGTACAATCTGCTCTGATGCCGCATA
GTTAAGCCAGTATCTGCTCCCTGCTTGTGTGTTGGAGGTCGCTGAGTAGTGCGCGAGCAAAATTTAAGCT
ACAACAAGGCAAGGCTTGACCGACAATTGCATGAAGAATCTGCTTAGGGTTAGGCGTTTTGCGCTGCTTC
GCGATGTACGGGCCAGATATACGCGTTGACATTGATTATTGACTAGTTATTAATAGTAATCAATTACGGG
GTCATTAGTTCATAGCCCATATATGGAGTTCCGCGTTACATAACTTACGGTAAATGGCCCGCCTGGCTGA
CCGCCCAACGACCCCCGCCCATTGACGTCAATAATGACGTATGTTCCCATAGTAACGCCAATAGGGACTT
TCCATTGACGTCAATGGGTGGAGTATTTACGGTAAACTGCCCACTTGGCAGTACATCAAGTGTATCATAT
GCCAAGTACGCCCCCTATTGACGTCAATGACGGTAAATGGCCCGCCTGGCATTATGCCCAGTACATGACC
TTATGGGACTTTCCTACTTGGCAGTACATCTACGTATTAGTCATCGCTATTACCATGGTGATGCGGTTTT
GGCAGTACATCAATGGGCGTGGATAGCGGTTTGACTCACGGGGATTTCCAAGTCTCCACCCCATTGACGT
CAATGGGAGTTTGTTTTGGCACCAAAATCAACGGGACTTTCCAAAATGTCGTAACAACTCCGCCCCATTG
ACGCAAATGGGCGGTAGGCGTGTACGGTGGGAGGTCTATATAAGCAGCGCGTTTTGCCTGTACTGGGTCT
CTCTGGTTAGACCAGATCTGAGCCTGGGAGCTCTCTGGCTAACTAGGGAACCCACTGCTTAAGCCTCAAT
AAAGCTTGCCTTGAGTGCTTCAAGTAGTGTGTGCCCGTCTGTTGTGTGACTCTGGTAACTAGAGATCCCT
CAGACCCTTTTAGTCAGTGTGGAAAATCTCTAGCAGTGGCGCCCGAACAGGGACTTGAAAGCGAAAGGGA
AACCAGAGGAGCTCTCTCGACGCAGGACTCGGCTTGCTGAAGCGCGCACGGCAAGAGGCGAGGGGCGGCG
ACTGGTGAGTACGCCAAAAATTTTGACTAGCGGAGGCTAGAAGGAGAGAGATGGGTGCGAGAGCGTCAGT
ATTAAGCGGGGGAGAATTAGATCGCGATGGGAAAAAATTCGGTTAAGGCCAGGGGGAAAGAAAAAATATA
AATTAAAACATATAGTATGGGCAAGCAGGGAGCTAGAACGATTCGCAGTTAATCCTGGCCTGTTAGAAAC
ATCAGAAGGCTGTAGACAAATACTGGGACAGCTACAACCATCCCTTCAGACAGGATCAGAAGAACTTAGA
TCATTATATAATACAGTAGCAACCCTCTATTGTGTGCATCAAAGGATAGAGATAAAAGACACCAAGGAAG
CTTTAGACAAGATAGAGGAAGAGCAAAACAAAAGTAAGACCACCGCACAGCAAGCGGCCGGCCGCGCTGA
TCTTCAGACCTGGAGGAGGAGATATGAGGGACAATTGGAGAAGTGAATTATATAAATATAAAGTAGTAAA
AATTGAACCATTAGGAGTAGCACCCACCAAGGCAAAGAGAAGAGTGGTGCAGAGAGAAAAAAGAGCAGTG
GGAATAGGAGCTTTGTTCCTTGGGTTCTTGGGAGCAGCAGGAAGCACTATGGGCGCAGCGTCAATGACGC
TGACGGTACAGGCCAGACAATTATTGTCTGGTATAGTGCAGCAGCAGAACAATTTGCTGAGGGCTATTGA
GGCGCAACAGCATCTGTTGCAACTCACAGTCTGGGGCATCAAGCAGCTCCAGGCAAGAATCCTGGCTGTG
GAAAGATACCTAAAGGATCAACAGCTCCTGGGGATTTGGGGTTGCTCTGGAAAACTCATTTGCACCACTG
CTGTGCCTTGGAATGCTAGTTGGAGTAATAAATCTCTGGAACAGATTTGGAATCACACGACCTGGATGGA
GTGGGACAGAGAAATTAACAATTACACAAGCTTAATACACTCCTTAATTGAAGAATCGCAAAACCAGCAA
GAAAAGAATGAACAAGAATTATTGGAATTAGATAAATGGGCAAGTTTGTGGAATTGGTTTAACATAACAA
ATTGGCTGTGGTATATAAAATTATTCATAATGATAGTAGGAGGCTTGGTAGGTTTAAGAATAGTTTTTGC
TGTACTTTCTATAGTGAATAGAGTTAGGCAGGGATATTCACCATTATCGTTTCAGACCCACCTCCCAACC
CCGAGGGGACCCGACAGGCCCGAAGGAATAGAAGAAGAAGGTGGAGAGAGAGACAGAGACAGATCCATTC
GATTAGTGAACGGATCGGCACTGCGTGCGCCAATTCTGCAGACAAATGGCAGTATTCATCCACAATTTTA
AAAGAAAAGGGGGGATTGGGGGGTACAGTGCAGGGGAAAGAATAGTAGACATAATAGCAACAGACATACA
AACTAAAGAATTACAAAAACAAATTACAAAAATTCAAAATTTTCGGGTTTATTACAGGGACAGCAGAGAT
CCAGTTTGGTTAGTACCGGGCCCGCTCTAGTCGAGGTCGACGGTATCGATAAGCTCGCTTCACGAGATTC
CAGCAGGTCGAGGGACCTAATAACTTCGTATAGCATACATTATACGAAGTTATATTAAGGGTTCCAAGCT
TAAGCGGCCGGCCGCTGAAAGACCCCACCTGTAGGTTTGGCAAGCTAGCAGGATTGTTTATCTTAGGAGG
CATGCTTACTGTTAAAAGACAGGATATGTTTGAAGTGGCTTCTGAGAAAAATGGTTAAGAAAATTATGAC
TTAAAAATGTGAGAGATTTTCAAGTATATTAATTTTTTTAACTGTCCAAGTATTTGAAATTCTTATCATT
TGATTAACACCCATGAGTGATATGTGTCTGGAATTGAGGCCAAAGCAAGCTCAGCTAAGAAATACTAGCA
CAGTGCTGTCGGCCCCGATGCGGGACTGCGTTTTGACCATCATAAATCAAGTTTATTTTTTTAATTAATT
GAGCGAAGCTGGAAGCAGATGATGAATTAGAGTCAAGATGGCTGCATGGGGGTCTCCGGCACCCACAGCA
GGTGGCAGGAAGCAGGTCACCGCGAGAGTCTATTTTAGGAAGCAAAAAAACACAATTGGTAAATTTATCA
CTTCTGGTTGTGAAGAGGTGGTTTTGCCCAGGCCCAGATCTGAAAGTGCTCTACTGAGCAAAACAACACC
TGGACAATTTGCGTTTCTAAAATAAGGCGAGGCTGACCGAAACTGAAAAGGCTTTTTTTAACTATCTGAA
TTTCATTTCCAATCTTAGCTTATCAACTGCTAGTTTGTGCAAACAGCATATCAACTTCTAAACTGCATTC
ATTTTTAAAGTAAGATGTTTAAGAAATTAAACAGTCTTAGGGAGAGTTTATGACTGTATTCAAAAAGTTT
TTTAAATTAGCTTGTTATCCCTTCATGTGATAACTAATCTCAAATACTTTTTCGATACCTCAGAGCATTA
TTTTCATAATGACTGTGTTCACAATCTTTTTAGGTTAACTCGTTTTCTCTTTGTGATTAAGGAGAAACAC
TTTGATATTCTGATAGAGTGGCCTTCATTTTAGTATTTTTCAAGACCACTTTTCAACTACTCACTTTAGG
ATAAGTTTTAGGTAAAATGTGCATCATTATCCTGAATTATTTCAGTTAAGCATGTTAGTTGGTGGCATAA
GAGAAAACTCAATCAGATAGCTAGCTGCAGTAACGCCATTTTGCAAGGCATGGAAAAATACCAAACCAAG
AATAGAGAAGTTCAGATCAAGGGCGGGTACATGAAAATAGCTAACGTTGGGCCAAACAGGATATCTGCGG
TGAGCAGTTTCGGCCCCGGCCCGGGGCCAAGAACAGATGGTCACCGCAGTTTCGGCCCCGGCCCGAGGCC
AAGAACAGATGGTCCCCAGATATGGCCCAACCCTCAGCAGTTTCTTAAGACCCATCAGATGTTTCCAGGC
TCCCCCAAGGACCTGAAATGACCCTGCGCCTTATTTGAATTAACCAATCAGCCTGCTTCTCGCTTCTGTT
CGCGCGCTTCTGCTTCCCGAGCTCTATAAAAGAGCTCACAACCCCTCACTCGGCGCGCCAGTCCTCCGAT
TGACTGAGTCGCCCGGATCCCAGTGTGGTGGTACGGGAATTCCTGCAGGCCTCGAGGGCCGGCGCGCCGC
GGCCGCTACGTAAATTCCGCCCCCCCCCCCCCTCTCCCTCCCCCCCCCCTAACGTTACTGGCCGAAGCCG
CTTGGAATAAGGCCGGTGTGCGTTTGTCTATATGTTATTTTCCACCATATTGCCGTCTTTTGGCAATGTG
AGGGCCCGGAAACCTGGCCCTGTCTTCTTGACGAGCATTCCTAGGGGTCTTTCCCCTCTCGCCAAAGGAA
TGCAAGGTCTGTTGAATGTCGTGAAGGAAGCAGTTCCTCTGGAAGCTTCTTGAAGACAAACAACGTCTGT
AGCGACCCTTTGCAGGCAGCGGAACCCCCCACCTGGCGACAGGTGCCTCTGCGGCCAAAAGCCACGTGTA
TAAGATACACCTGCAAAGGCGGCACAACCCCAGTGCCACGTTGTGAGTTGGATAGTTGTGGAAAGAGTCA
AATGGCTCTCCTCAAGCGTATTCAACAAGGGGCTGAAGGATGCCCAGAAGGTACCCCATTGTATGGGATC
TGATCTGGGGCCTCGGTGCACATGCTTTACATGTGTTTAGTCGAGGTTAAAAAAACGTCTAGGCCCCCCG
AACCACGGGGACGTGGTTTTCCTTTGAAAAACACGATGATAATATGGCCACAACCATGGTGAGCAAGGGC
GAGGAGCTGTTCACCGGGGTGGTGCCCATCCTGGTCGAGCTGGACGGCGACGTAAACGGCCACAAGTTCA
GCGTGTCCGGCGAGGGCGAGGGCGATGCCACCTACGGCAAGCTGACCCTGAAGTTCATCTGCACCACCGG
CAAGCTGCCCGTGCCCTGGCCCACCCTCGTGACCACCCTGACCTACGGCGTGCAGTGCTTCAGCCGCTAC
CCCGACCACATGAAGCAGCACGACTTCTTCAAGTCCGCCATGCCCGAAGGCTACGTCCAGGAGCGCACCA
TCTTCTTCAAGGACGACGGCAACTACAAGACCCGCGCCGAGGTGAAGTTCGAGGGCGACACCCTGGTGAA
CCGCATCGAGCTGAAGGGCATCGACTTCAAGGAGGACGGCAACATCCTGGGGCACAAGCTGGAGTACAAC
TACAACAGCCACAACGTCTATATCATGGCCGACAAGCAGAAGAACGGCATCAAGGTGAACTTCAAGATCC
GCCACAACATCGAGGACGGCAGCGTGCAGCTCGCCGACCACTACCAGCAGAACACCCCCATCGGCGACGG
CCCCGTGCTGCTGCCCGACAACCACTACCTGAGCACCCAGTCCGCCCTGAGCAAAGACCCCAACGAGAAG
CGCGATCACATGGTCCTGCTGGAGTTCGTGACCGCCGCCGGGATCACTCTCGGCATGGACGAGCTGTACA
AGTAAAGCGGCCGGCCGCCAGCACAGTGGTCGAAATTCGTCGAGGGACCTAATAACTTCGTATAGCATAC
ATTATACGAAGTTATACATGTTTAAGGGTTCCGGTTCCACTAGGTACAATTCGATATCAAGCTTATCGAT
AATCAACCTCTGGATTACAAAATTTGTGAAAGATTGACTGGTATTCTTAACTATGTTGCTCCTTTTACGC
TATGTGGATACGCTGCTTTAATGCCTTTGTATCATGCTATTGCTTCCCGTATGGCTTTCATTTTCTCCTC
CTTGTATAAATCCTGGTTGCTGTCTCTTTATGAGGAGTTGTGGCCCGTTGTCAGGCAACGTGGCGTGGTG
TGCACTGTGTTTGCTGACGCAACCCCCACTGGTTGGGGCATTGCCACCACCTGTCAGCTCCTTTCCGGGA
CTTTCGCTTTCCCCCTCCCTATTGCCACGGCGGAACTCATCGCCGCCTGCCTTGCCCGCTGCTGGACAGG
GGCTCGGCTGTTGGGCACTGACAATTCCGTGGTGTTGTCGGGGAAATCATCGTCCTTTCCTTGGCTGCTC
GCCTGTGTTGCCACCTGGATTCTGCGCGGGACGTCCTTCTGCTACGTCCCTTCGGCCCTCAATCCAGCGG
ACCTTCCTTCCCGCGGCCTGCTGCCGGCTCTGCGGCCTCTTCCGCGTCTTCGCCTTCGCCCTCAGACGAG
TCGGATCTCCCTTTGGGCCGCCTCCCCGCATCGATACCGTCGACCTCGATCGAGACCTAGAAAAACATGG
AGCAATCACAAGTAGCAATACAGCAGCTACCAATGCTGATTGTGCCTGGCTAGAAGCACAAGAGGAGGAG
GAGGTGGGTTTTCCAGTCACACCTCAGGTACCTTTAAGACCAATGACTTACAAGGCAGCTGTAGATCTTA
GCCACTTTTTAAAAGAAAAGGGGGGACTGGAAGGGCTAATTCACTCCCAACGAAGACAAGATATCCTTGA
TCTGTGGATCTACCACACACAAGGCTACTTCCCTGATTGGCAGAACTACACACCAGGGCCAGGGATCAGA
TATCCACTGACCTTTGGATGGTGCTACAAGCTAGTACCAGTTGAGCAAGAGAAGGTAGAAGAAGCCAATG
AAGGAGAGAACACCCGCTTGTTACACCCTGTGAGCCTGCATGGGATGGATGACCCGGAGAGAGAAGTATT
AGAGTGGAGGTTTGACAGCCGCCTAGCATTTCATCACATGGCCCGAGAGCTGCATCCGGACTGTACTGGG
TCTCTCTGGTTAGACCAGATCTGAGCCTGGGAGCTCTCTGGCTAACTAGGGAACCCACTGCTTAAGCCTC
AATAAAGCTTGCCTTGAGTGCTTCAAGTAGTGTGTGCCCGTCTGTTGTGTGACTCTGGTAACTAGAGATC
CCTCAGACCCTTTTAGTCAGTGTGGAAAATCTCTAGCAGCATGTGAGCAAAAGGCCAGCAAAAGGCCAGG
AACCGTAAAAAGGCCGCGTTGCTGGCGTTTTTCCATAGGCTCCGCCCCCCTGACGAGCATCACAAAAATC
GACGCTCAAGTCAGAGGTGGCGAAACCCGACAGGACTATAAAGATACCAGGCGTTTCCCCCTGGAAGCTC
CCTCGTGCGCTCTCCTGTTCCGACCCTGCCGCTTACCGGATACCTGTCCGCCTTTCTCCCTTCGGGAAGC
GTGGCGCTTTCTCATAGCTCACGCTGTAGGTATCTCAGTTCGGTGTAGGTCGTTCGCTCCAAGCTGGGCT
GTGTGCACGAACCCCCCGTTCAGCCCGACCGCTGCGCCTTATCCGGTAACTATCGTCTTGAGTCCAACCC
GGTAAGACACGACTTATCGCCACTGGCAGCAGCCACTGGTAACAGGATTAGCAGAGCGAGGTATGTAGGC
GGTGCTACAGAGTTCTTGAAGTGGTGGCCTAACTACGGCTACACTAGAAGAACAGTATTTGGTATCTGCG
CTCTGCTGAAGCCAGTTACCTTCGGAAAAAGAGTTGGTAGCTCTTGATCCGGCAAACAAACCACCGCTGG
TAGCGGTGGTTTTTTTGTTTGCAAGCAGCAGATTACGCGCAGAAAAAAAGGATCTCAAGAAGATCCTTTG
ATCTTTTCTACGGGGTCTGACGCTCAGTGGAACGAAAACTCACGTTAAGGGATTTTGGTCATGAGATTAT
CAAAAAGGATCTTCACCTAGATCCTTTTAAATTAAAAATGAAGTTTTAAATCAATCTAAAGTATATATGA
GTAAACTTGGTCTGACAGTTACCAATGCTTAATCAGTGAGGCACCTATCTCAGCGATCTGTCTATTTCGT
TCATCCATAGTTGCCTGACTCCCCGTCGTGTAGATAACTACGATACGGGAGGGCTTACCATCTGGCCCCA
GTGCTGCAATGATACCGCGAGACCCACGCTCACCGGCTCCAGATTTATCAGCAATAAACCAGCCAGCCGG
AAGGGCCGAGCGCAGAAGTGGTCCTGCAACTTTATCCGCCTCCATCCAGTCTATTAATTGTTGCCGGGAA
GCTAGAGTAAGTAGTTCGCCAGTTAATAGTTTGCGCAACGTTGTTGCCATTGCTACAGGCATCGTGGTGT
CACGCTCGTCGTTTGGTATGGCTTCATTCAGCTCCGGTTCCCAACGATCAAGGCGAGTTACATGATCCCC
CATGTTGTGCAAAAAAGCGGTTAGCTCCTTCGGTCCTCCGATCGTTGTCAGAAGTAAGTTGGCCGCAGTG
TTATCACTCATGGTTATGGCAGCACTGCATAATTCTCTTACTGTCATGCCATCCGTAAGATGCTTTTCTG
TGACTGGTGAGTACTCAACCAAGTCATTCTGAGAATAGTGTATGCGGCGACCGAGTTGCTCTTGCCCGGC
GTCAATACGGGATAATACCGCGCCACATAGCAGAACTTTAAAAGTGCTCATCATTGGAAAACGTTCTTCG
GGGCGAAAACTCTCAAGGATCTTACCGCTGTTGAGATCCAGTTCGATGTAACCCACTCGTGCACCCAACT
GATCTTCAGCATCTTTTACTTTCACCAGCGTTTCTGGGTGAGCAAAAACAGGAAGGCAAAATGCCGCAAA
AAAGGGAATAAGGGCGACACGGAAATGTTGAATACTCATACTCTTCCTTTTTCAATATTATTGAAGCATT
TATCAGGGTTATTGTCTCATGAGCGGATACATATTTGAATGTATTTAGAAAAATAAACAAATAGGGGTTC
CGCGCACATTTCCCCGAAAAGTGCCACCTGAC
