>Addgene plasmid #52635 | LeGO-hEµMAR-iG2 | addgene partial sequence | sequence record 83455 | pCDH-rev 5'-GCATTCCTTTGGCGAGAG-3'
GCTCGTCAAGAAGACAGGGCCAGGTTTCCGGGCCCTCACATTGCCAAAAGACGGCAATATGGTGGAAAAT
AACATATAGACAAACGCACACCGGCCTTATTCCAAGCGGCTTCGGCCAGTAACGTTAGGGGGGGGGGAGG
GAGAGGGGGGGGGGGGGC
