>Addgene plasmid #52635 | LeGO-hEµMAR-iG2 | addgene partial sequence | sequence record 83456 | IRES-F 5'-TGGCTCTCCTCAAGCGTATT-3'
AGGATGCCCAGAAGGTACCCCATTGTATGGGATCTGATCTGGGGCCTCGGTGCACATGCTTTACATGTGT
TTAGTCGAGGTTAAAAAAACGTCTAGGCCCCCCGAACCACGGGGACGTGGTTTTCCTTTGAAAAACACGA
TGATAATATGGCCACAACCATGGTGAGCAAGGGCGAGGAGCTGTTCACCGGGGTGGTGCCCATCCTGGTC
GAGCTGGACGGCGACGTAAACGGCCACAAGTTCAGCGTGTCCGGCGAGGGCGAGGGCGATGCCACCTACG
GCAAGCTGACCCTGAAGTTCATCTGCACCACCGGCAAGCTGCCCGTGCCCTGGCCCACCCTCGTGACCAC
CCTGACCTACGGCGTGCAGTGCTTCAGCCGCTACCCCGACCACATGAAGCAGCACGACTTCTTCAAGTCC
GCCATGCCCGAAGGCTACGTCCAGGAGCGCACCATCTTCTTCAAGGACGACGGCAACTACAAGACCCGCG
CCGAGGTGAAGTTCGAGGGCGACACCCTGGTGAACCGCATCGAGCTGAAGGGCATCGACTTCAAGGAGGA
CGGCAACATCCTGGGGCACAAGCTGGAGTACAACTACAACAGCCACAACGTCTATATCATGGCCGACAAG
CAGAAGAACGGCATCAAGGTGAACTTCAAGATCCGCCACAACATCGAGGACGGCAGCGTGCAGCTCGCCG
ACCACTACCAGCAGAACACCCCCATCGGCGACGGCCCCGTGCTGCTGCCCGACAACCACTACCTGAGCAC
CCAGTCCGCCCTGAGCAAAGACCCCAACGAGAAGCGCGATCACATGGTCCTGCTGGAGTTCGTGACCGCC
GCCGGGATCACTCTCGGCATGGACGAGCTGTACAAGTAAAGCGGCCGGCCGCCAGCACAG
