>Addgene plasmid #52635 | LeGO-hEµMAR-iG2 | addgene partial sequence | sequence record 83457 | pLLU-F 5'-gggacagcagagatccagtt-3'
CGAGGTCGACGGTATCGATAAGCTCGCTTCACGAGATTCCAGCAGGTCGAGGGACCTAATAACTTCGTAT
AGCATACATTATACGAAGTTATATTAAGGGTTCCAAGCTTAAGCGGCCGGCCGCTGAAAGACCCCACCTG
TAGGTTTGGCAAGCTAGCAGGATTGTTTATCTTAGGAGGCATGCTTACTGTTAAAAGACAGGATATGTTT
GAAGTGGCTTCTGAGAAAAATGGTTAAGAAAATTATGACTTAAAAATGTGAGAGATTTTCAAGTATATTA
ATTTTTTTAACTGTCCAAGTATTTGAAATTCTTATCATTTGATTAACACCCATGAGTGATATGTGTCTGG
AATTGAGGCCAAAGCAAGCTCAGCTAAGAAATACTAGCACAGTGCTGTCGGCCCCGATGCGGGACTGCGT
TTTGACCATCATAAATCAAGTTTATTTTTTTAATTAATTGAGCGAAGCTGGAAGCAGATGATGAATTAGA
GTCAAGATGGCTGCATGGGGGTCTCCGGCACCCACAGCAGGTGGCAGGAAGCAGGTCACCGCGAGAGTCT
ATTTTAGGAAGCAAAAAAACACAATTGGTAAATTTATCACTTCTGGTTGTGAAGAGGTGGTTTTGCCCAG
GCCCAGATCTGAAAGTGCTCTACTGAGCAAAACAACACCTGGACAATTTGCGTTTCTAAAATAAGGCGAG
GCTGACCGAAACTGAAAAGGCTTTTTTTAACTATCTGAATTTCATTTCCAATCTTAGCTTATCAACTGCT
AGTTTGTGCAAACAGCATATCAACTTCTAAACTGCATTCATTTTTAAAGTAAGATGTTTAAGAAATTAAA
CAGTCTTAGGGAGAGTTTATGACTGTATTCAAAAAGTTTTTTAAATTAGCTTGTTATCCCTTCATGTGAT
AACTAATCTCAAATACTTTTT
