>Addgene plasmid #52635 | LeGO-hEµMAR-iG2 | addgene partial sequence | sequence record 83522 | pHR-SIN-F 5'-CCAAGGACCTGAAATGACCC-3'
TGAATTAACCAATCAGCCTGCTTCTCGCTTCTGTTCGCGCGCTTCTGCTTCCCGAGCTCTATAAAAGAGC
TCACAACCCCTCACTCGGCGCGCCAGTCCTCCGATTGACTGAGTCGCCCGGATCCCAGTGTGGTGGTACG
GGAATTCCTGCAGGCCTCGAGGGCCGGCGCGCCGCGGCCGCTACGTAAATTCCGCCCCCCCCCCCCC
